Addgene plasmid #199984: YP43
Purpose: Yeast/E coli shuttle vector expressing GFP from synthetic yeast promoter 43
Depositing lab: Farren Isaacs. Depositing organization: Yale University. Publication: Cross-kingdom expression of synthetic genetic elements promotes discovery of metabolites in the human microbiome. Patel JR, Oh J, Wang S, Crawford JM, Isaacs FJ. Cell. 2022 Apr 28;185(9):1487-1505.e14. doi: 10.1016/j.cell.2022.03.008. Epub 2022 Apr 1. PubMed 35366417.
Backbone
  Vector backbone: pRCVS6H
  Vector type: Yeast Expression
  Selectable markers: Hygromycin
Growth in bacteria
  Bacterial resistance: Ampicillin, 100 μg/mL
  Growth temperature: 37°C
  Growth strain: BL21
  Copy number: Low Copy
Gene/Insert
  Gene/Insert name: GFP
  Species: Synthetic
  Cloning method: Gibson Cloning
Terms and licenses: Academic/Nonprofit Terms; Industry Terms: Not Available to Industry
How to cite: YP43 was a gift from Farren Isaacs (Addgene plasmid # 199984 ; http://n2t.net/addgene:199984 ; RRID:Addgene_199984)
