[The description below was written by a language model from this plasmid's Addgene catalogue record and pLannotate feature annotations shown in this document.]
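Description:
YP43 is a 5.7 kb yeast/E. coli shuttle vector built on the pRCVS6H backbone and designed to express a green fluorescent reporter from a synthetic yeast promoter designated number 43. In E. coli it is maintained through a ColE1/pUC-type origin and selected with ampicillin via the β-lactamase gene and its native promoter. The catalogue lists it as low copy, although the annotated origin is of the type usually described as high copy. A short fragment of the pBR322 basis-of-mobility region is also detected. In Saccharomyces cerevisiae, replication and segregation depend on ARS1 and CEN4 sequences, both annotated as fragments. This arrangement is typical of centromeric plasmids that are kept at low, stable copy number. Yeast transformants are selected with hygromycin through the hphMX6 cassette, which ends in the Ashbya gossypii TEF terminator.

The payload is a single reporter cassette assembled by Gibson cloning. The catalogue names the insert simply as GFP of synthetic origin, whereas the automated annotation matches the coding sequence to mUkG, a constitutively fluorescent green protein derived from a Sarcophyton soft coral. The open reading frame is followed by the S. cerevisiae CYC1 transcription terminator. The synthetic promoter itself is not annotated in the feature table. It presumably occupies the roughly 200 bp unannotated region upstream of the reporter, just downstream of a T7 promoter that sits across the plasmid's numbering origin, but the record gives no details of its composition. The plasmid appears to be one member of a numbered set of promoter–reporter constructs, in which fluorescence output measures the strength of each synthetic regulatory element in yeast. This fits the associated work on cross-kingdom expression of synthetic genetic elements.
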