Features (pLannotate 1.2.2; 11 found; start..end, strand, type, name):
    209..877     +  CDS            mUkG: mUkG is a basic (constitutively fluorescent) green fluorescent protein published in 2008, derived from Sarcophyton sp.. It has moderate acid sensitivity.
    932..1121    +  terminator     CYC1 terminator: S. cerevisiae CYC1; transcription terminator for CYC1
   1361..2936    +  gene           hphMX6: yeast selectable marker conferring hygromycin resistance
   2739..2936    +  terminator     TEF terminator: Ashbya gossypii TEF terminator
   3051..3639    -  rep_origin     ori: high-copy-number ColE1/pMB1/pBR322/pUC origin of replication
   3810..4670    -  CDS            AmpR: β-lactamase; bla; confers resistance to ampicillin, carbenicillin, and related antibiotics
   4671..4775    -  promoter       AmpR promoter: bla
   4802..4852    +  misc_feature   bom (fragment): basis of mobility region from pBR322
   4981..5150    -  misc_feature   CEN4 (fragment): S. cerevisiae CEN4 centromere
   5151..5577    +  rep_origin     ARS1 (fragment): S. cerevisiae autonomously replicating sequence ARS1
   5683..5701    +  promoter       T7 promoter: promoter for bacteriophage T7 RNA polymerase
>Addgene plasmid #199984 | YP43 | addgene full sequence | sequence record 405095 | Addgene NGS Result
GTTTTTTTTTTTATTTTTCCGCGCCCCTCCTTGAAGGGGGCGGTGTAGCATGTGAACTGAAATTTACAGA
GGGGCAATTTTTGTTTTTTCATTAACGTTTAACACTATAAAAGCGCGGTGGCTCCATTAAATTGCTCCTT
CCTTTTTTATAACACCAAGCAACTAATTTTTAACTAAGTAACTTAAAGAGGAGAAAGGTACCATGGTCAG
TGTCATCAAAGAAGAAATGAAGATCAAGTTGCACATGGAAGGTAACGTTAATGGTCATGCCTTTGTTATT
GAAGGTGATGGTAAAGGTAAACCATACGATGGTACTCAAACTTTGAACTTGACTGTCAAAGAAGGTGCTC
CATTGCCATTCTCTTACGATATTTTGACTAACGCCTTCCAATACGGTAATAGAGCTTTTACTAAGTACCC
AGCCGATATCCCAGATTACTTTAAGCAAACTTTTCCAGAAGGTTACTCCTGGGAAAGAACTATGTCTTAC
GAAGATAACGCTATCTGCAACGTCAGATCCGAAATTTCTATGGAAGGTGATTGCTTCATCTACAAGATCA
GATTCGATGGTAAGAACTTTCCACCAAATGGTCCAGTCATGCAAAAAAAGACTTTGAAGTGGGAACCATC
CACCGAAATGATGTATGTTAGAGATGGTTTCTTGATGGGTGATGTCAATATGGCTTTGTTGTTGGAAGGT
GGTGGTCATCATAGATGTGATTTCAAGACTTCTTACAAGGCCAAGAAGGTTGTTCAATTGCCAGATGCTC
ATAAGATCGATCACAGAATCGAAATCTTGTCCCACGATAGAGATTACTCCAAGGTTAAGTTGTACGAAAA
CGCTGTTGCTAGAAACTCTTTGTTGCCATCTCAAGCTTCTAAGTAACATGTAATTAGTTATGTCACGCTT
ACATTCACGCCCTCCCCCCACATCCGCTCTAACCGAAAAGGAAGGAGTTAGACAACCTGAAGTCTAGGTC
CCTATTTATTTTTTTATAGTTATGTTAGTATTAAGAACGTTATTTATATTTCAAATTTTTCTTTTTTTTC
TGTACAGACGCGTGTACGCATGTAACATTATACTGAAAACCTTGCTTGAGAAGGTTTTGGGACGCTCGAA
GGCTTTGTGGAGGTCGACACGAGCGACTGAGTTCGGACGTCACGACCTGCCTGGATATCGTGCACCGCTC
GTGCACTGACGTCATGATCGACGAGTCGCACAGAGGCCTCTGACACTGACTCGACCTGACTAGCGTCGAG
CAGTGACGACCTGCCCGGGCACAGCAACTGTGCCACTCGTCTGATCCGTCGTCCCATCGGCTGAATCGAT
GCCTCGTCCCCGCCGGGTCACCCGGCCAGCGACATGGAGGCCCAGAATACCCTCCTTGACAGTCTTGACG
TGCGCAGCTCAGGGGCATGATGTGACTGTCGCCCGTACATTTAGCCCATACATCCCCATGTATAATCATT
TGCATCCATACATTTTGATGGCCGCACGGCGCGAAGCAAAAATTACGGCACCTCGCTGCAGACCTGCGAG
CAGGGAAACGCTCCCCTCACAGACGCGTTGAATTGTCCCCACGCCGCGCCCCTGTAGAGAAATATAAAAG
GTTAGGATTTGCCACTGAGGTTCTTCTTTCATATACTTCCTTTTAAAATCTTGCTAGGATACAGTTCTCA
CATCACATCCGAACATAAACAACCATGGGTAAAAAGCCTGAACTCACCGCGACGTCTGTCGAGAAGTTTC
TGATCGAAAAGTTCGACAGCGTCTCCGACCTGATGCAGCTCTCGGAGGGCGAAGAATCTCGTGCTTTCAG
CTTCGATGTAGGAGGGCGTGGATATGTCCTGCGGGTAAATAGCTGCGCCGATGGTTTCTACAAAGATCGT
TATGTTTATCGGCACTTTGCATCGGCCGCGCTCCCGATTCCGGAAGTGCTTGACATTGGGGAGTTCAGCG
AGAGCCTGACCTATTGCATCTCCCGCCGTGCACAGGGTGTCACGTTGCAAGACCTGCCTGAAACCGAACT
GCCCGCTGTTCTGCAGCCGGTCGCGGAGGCCATGGATGCGATCGCTGCGGCCGATCTTAGCCAGACGAGC
GGGTTCGGCCCATTCGGACCGCAAGGAATCGGTCAATACACTACATGGCGTGATTTCATATGCGCGATTG
CTGATCCCCATGTGTATCACTGGCAAACTGTGATGGACGACACCGTCAGTGCGTCCGTCGCGCAGGCTCT
CGATGAGCTGATGCTTTGGGCCGAGGACTGCCCCGAAGTCCGGCACCTCGTGCACGCGGATTTCGGCTCC
AACAATGTCCTGACGGACAATGGCCGCATAACAGCGGTCATTGACTGGAGCGAGGCGATGTTCGGGGATT
CCCAATACGAGGTCGCCAACATCTTCTTCTGGAGGCCGTGGTTGGCTTGTATGGAGCAACAGACGCGCTA
CTTCGAGCGGAGGCATCCGGAGCTTGCAGGATCGCCGCGGCTCCGGGCGTATATGCTCCGCATTGGTCTT
GACCAACTCTATCAGAGCTTGGTTGACGGCAATTTCGATGATGCAGCTTGGGCGCAGGGTCGATGCGACG
CAATCGTCCGATCCGGAGCCGGGACTGTCGGGCGTACACAAATCGCCCGCAGAAGCGCGGCCGTCTGGAC
CGATGGCTGTGTAGAAGTACTCGCCGATAGTGGAAACCGACGCCCCAGCACTCGTCCGAGGGCAAAGGAA
TAATCAGTACTGACAATAAAAAGATTCTTGTTTTCAAGAACTTGTCATTTGTATAGTTTTTTTATATTGT
AGTTGTTCTATTTTAATCAAATGTTAGCGTGATTTATATTTTTTTTCGCCTCGACATCATCTGCCCAGAT
GCGAAGTTAAGTGCGCAGAAAGTAATATCATGCGTCAATCGTATGTGAATGCTGGTCGCTATACTGCTAT
CGATGTGGCAGTGCGTCCAGCTCAGTCAGACTCAGTCCTGGTGTCGTCAGCCTGTGAGCAAAAGGCCAGC
AAAAGGCCAGGAACCGTAAAAAGGCCGCGTTGCTGGCGTTTTTCCATAGGCTCCGCCCCCCTGACGAGCA
TCACAAAAATCGACGCTCAAGTCAGAGGTGGCGAAACCCGACAGGACTATAAAGATACCAGGCGTTTCCC
CCTGGAAGCTCCCTCGTGCGCTCTCCTGTTCCGACCCTGCCGCTTACCGGATACCTGTCCGCCTTTCTCC
CTTCGGGAAGCGTGGCGCTTTCTCATAGCTCACGCTGTAGGTATCTCAGTTCGGTGTAGGTCGTTCGCTC
CAAGCTGGGCTGTGTGCACGAACCCCCCGTTCAGCCCGACCGCTGCGCCTTATCCGGTAACTATCGTCTT
GAGTCCAACCCGGTAAGACACGACTTATCGCCACTGGCAGCAGCCACTGGTAACAGGATTAGCAGAGCGA
GGTATGTAGGCGGTGCTACAGAGTTCTTGAAGTGGTGGCCTAACTACGGCTACACTAGAAGAACAGTATT
TGGTATCTGCGCTCTGCTGAAGCCAGTTACCTTCGGAAAAAGAGTTGGTAGCTCTTGATCCGGCAAACAA
ACCACCGCTGGTAGCGGTGGTTTTTTTGTTTGCAAGCAGCAGATTACGCGCAGAAAAAAAGGATCTCAAG
AAGATCCTTTGATCTTTTCTACGGGGTCTGACGCTCAGTGGAACGAAAACTCACGTTAAGGGATTTTGGT
CATGAGATTATCAAAAAGGATCTTCACCTAGATCCTTTTAAATTAAAAATGAAGTTTTAAATCAATCTAA
AGTATATATGAGTAAACTTGGTCTGACAGTTACCAATGCTTAATCAGTGAGGCACCTATCTCAGCGATCT
GTCTATTTCGTTCATCCATAGTTGCCTGACTCCCCGTCGTGTAGATAACTACGATACGGGAGGGCTTACC
ATCTGGCCCCAGTGCTGCAATGATACCGCGAGACCCACGCTCACCGGCTCCAGATTTATCAGCAATAAAC
CAGCCAGCCGGAAGGGCCGAGCGCAGAAGTGGTCCTGCAACTTTATCCGCCTCCATCCAGTCTATTAATT
GTTGCCGGGAAGCTAGAGTAAGTAGTTCGCCAGTTAATAGTTTGCGCAACGTTGTTGCCATTGCTACAGG
CATCGTGGTGTCACGCTCGTCGTTTGGTATGGCTTCATTCAGCTCCGGTTCCCAACGATCAAGGCGAGTT
ACATGATCCCCCATGTTGTGCAAAAAAGCGGTTAGCTCCTTCGGTCCTCCGATCGTTGTCAGAAGTAAGT
TGGCCGCAGTGTTATCACTCATGGTTATGGCAGCACTGCATAATTCTCTTACTGTCATGCCATCCGTAAG
ATGCTTTTCTGTGACTGGTGAGTACTCAACCAAGTCATTCTGAGAATAGTGTATGCGGCGACCGAGTTGC
TCTTGCCCGGCGTCAATACGGGATAATACCGCGCCACATAGCAGAACTTTAAAAGTGCTCATCATTGGAA
AACGTTCTTCGGGGCGAAAACTCTCAAGGATCTTACCGCTGTTGAGATCCAGTTCGATGTAACCCACTCG
TGCACCCAACTGATCTTCAGCATCTTTTACTTTCACCAGCGTTTCTGGGTGAGCAAAAACAGGAAGGCAA
AATGCCGCAAAAAAGGGAATAAGGGCGACACGGAAATGTTGAATACTCATACTCTTCCTTTTTCAATATT
ATTGAAGCGTTTATCAGGGTTATTGTCTCATGAGCGGATACATATTTGAATGTATTTAGAAAAATAAACA
AATAGGGGTTCCGCGCACATTTCCCCGAAAAGTGCCACCTGATGCGGTGTGAAATACCGCACAGATGCGT
AAGGAGAAAATACCGCATCAGGGTCAGTCACAGTGGAGCCTAGCACTCACTCAGCGTGACGGCTCAGAGC
AGAATTCACGAGCCAGAAATAGTAACTTTTGCCTAAATCACAAATTGCAAAATTTAATTGCTTGCAAAAG
GTCACATGCTTATAATCAACTTTTTTAAAAATTTAAAATACTTTTTTATTTTTTATTTTTAAACATAAAT
GAAATAATTTATTTATTGTTTATGATTACCGAAACATAAAACCTGCTCAAGAAAAAGAAACTGTTTTGTC
CTTGGAAAAAAAGCACTACCTAGGAGCGGCCAAAATGCCGGCTTACATTTTATGTTAGCTGGTGGACTGA
CGCCAGAAAATGTTGGTGATGCGCTTAGATTAAATGGCGTTATTGGTGTTGATGTAAGCGGAGGTGTGGA
GACAAATGGTGTAAAAGACTCTAACAAAATAGCAAATTTCGTCAAAAATGCTAAGAAATAGGTTATTACT
GAGTAGTATTTATTTAAGTATTGTTTGTGCACTTGCCTGCAAGCCTTTTGAAAAGCAAGCATAAAAGATC
TAAACATAAAATCTGTAAAATAACAAGATGTAAAGATAATGCTAAATCATTTGGCTTTTTGATTGATTGT
ACAGGAAAATATACATCGCAGGGGGTTGACTTTTACCATTTCACCGCAATGGAATTAAACTTGTTGAAGA
GAATGTTCACAGGCGCATACGCTACAATGACCCGATTCTTGCTAGCCGAATTCCAGTCAGGCTGCTAGCA
CCAGAGCTACGTGACCGCAGGACTAGCTCCAGCTGAGCGACACGCGAACAGGTGTAGAGTCAGTCGTGCT
GCAAGGTCGCACTAATACGACTCACTATAGGG
