>Addgene plasmid #199984 | YP43 | depositor partial sequence | sequence record 387820 | Promoter Sequence
GTTTTTTTTTTTATTTTTCCGCGCCCCTCCTTGAAGGGGGCGGTGTAGCATGTGAACTGAAATTTACAGA
GGGGCAATTTTTGTTTTTTCATTAACGTTTAACACTATAAAAGCGCGGTGGCTCCATTAAATTGCTCCTT
CCTTTTTTATAACACCAAGCAACTAATTTTTAACTAAGTAA
